Addgene plasmid #132709: pPRIME-CMV-GFP-shCrh1
Purpose: Encodes short hairpin RNA (shRNA) #1 that targets the 3’-untranslated region of the rat Crh gene
Depositing lab: Robert Messing. Depositing organization: University of Texas at Austin. Publication: Dissecting the Roles of GABA and Neuropeptides from Rat Central Amygdala CRF Neurons in Anxiety and Fear Learning. Pomrenze MB, Giovanetti SM, Maiya R, Gordon AG, Kreeger LJ, Messing RO. Cell Rep. 2019 Oct 1;29(1):13-21.e4. doi: 10.1016/j.celrep.2019.08.083. PubMed 31577943.
Backbone
  Vector backbone: pPRIME-CMV-GFP-recipient
  Backbone manufacturer: Addgene Plasmid #11657
  Backbone size w/o insert (bp): 8491
  Total vector size (bp): 8608
  Vector type: Lentiviral
Growth in bacteria
  Bacterial resistance: Chloramphenicol, 25 μg/mL
  Growth temperature: 37°C
  Growth strain: NEB Stable
  Copy number: Low Copy
Gene/Insert
  Gene/Insert name: shCrh(1) (alt name: small hairpin RNA targeting the 3’-untranslated regions (UTR) of rat proCrh)
  Species: R. norvegicus (rat)
  Insert size (bp): 117
  GenBank ID: NM_031019
  Entrez Gene: Crh (a.k.a. CRF)
  Promoter: CMV
  Cloning method: Restriction Enzyme; 5′ cloning site XhoI (not destroyed); 3′ cloning site EcoRI (not destroyed)
  Sequencing primers: 5′ TCTTGTAGTTGCCGTCGTC; 3′ GCTGAACGGTCTGGTTATAGG
Terms and licenses: Academic/Nonprofit Terms; Industry Terms: Not Available to Industry
How to cite: pPRIME-CMV-GFP-shCrh1 was a gift from Robert Messing (Addgene plasmid # 132709 ; http://n2t.net/addgene:132709 ; RRID:Addgene_132709)
