[The description below was written by a language model from this plasmid's Addgene catalogue record and pLannotate feature annotations shown in this document.]
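Description:
pPRIME-CMV-GFP-shCrh1 is a lentiviral transfer plasmid built on the pPRIME-CMV-GFP recipient backbone and carrying a microRNA-embedded short hairpin RNA against rat Crh (corticotropin-releasing hormone, also called CRF). The viral genome is driven by a hybrid CMV enhancer/promoter fused to a truncated HIV-1 5' LTR, followed by the Ψ packaging signal with a gag fragment, the Rev response element and the cPPT/CTS. A WPRE, a nef-derived fragment and a second truncated LTR close the unit at the 3' end. Because the viral genes are absent apart from fragments, particle production depends on packaging functions supplied in trans.

The payload is a single Pol II transcription unit. An internal CMV enhancer/promoter drives EGFP, and directly downstream lie the 5' and 3' flanking sequences of human miR-30a. The 117 bp hairpin, cloned between XhoI and EcoRI sites that are both preserved, occupies the gap between these flanks. It is therefore processed like a natural microRNA precursor from the same transcript that encodes GFP, so green fluorescence marks cells expressing the shRNA. This is hairpin number 1, directed at the 3' untranslated region of the rat Crh mRNA.

The feature table shows a pUC-type ColE1 origin and two bacterial markers: an ampicillin resistance gene in the backbone, and a chloramphenicol acetyltransferase cassette with its own promoter located just downstream of the miR-30 cassette, within the LTR-flanked region. The catalogue lists chloramphenicol as the selection and describes the plasmid as low copy. The sequenced record is slightly longer than the catalogued total size. The associated study examined GABA and neuropeptides from rat central amygdala CRF neurons in anxiety and fear learning, consistent with use for Crh knockdown in rat cells.
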