Features (pLannotate 1.2.2; 25 found; start..end, strand, type, name):
     70..373     +  enhancer       CMV enhancer: human cytomegalovirus immediate early enhancer
    374..577     +  promoter       CMV promoter: human cytomegalovirus (CMV) immediate early promoter
    622..1338    +  CDS            EGFP: EGFP is a basic (constitutively fluorescent) green fluorescent protein published in 1996, derived from Aequorea victoria. It is reported to be a rapidly-maturing weak dimer with moderate acid sensitivity.
   1390..1483    +  ncRNA          5' miR-30a: sequence upstream of the 71-nt precursor of the human miR-30a microRNA (Zeng et al., 2002) miRNA
   1595..1707    +  ncRNA          3' miR-30a: sequence downstream of the 71-nt precursor of the human miR-30a microRNA (Zeng et al., 2002) miRNA
   1861..1963    +  promoter       cat promoter: promoter of the E. coli cat gene encoding chloramphenicol acetyltransferase
   1964..2623    +  CDS            CmR: chloramphenicol acetyltransferase; cat; confers resistance to chloramphenicol
   2806..2830    -  misc_feature   MCS (fragment): pBluescript multiple cloning site
   2875..2898    +  misc_feature   MCS (fragment): pBluescript multiple cloning site
   2898..3486    +  misc_feature   WPRE: woodchuck hepatitis virus posttranscriptional regulatory element
   3487..3506    +  misc_feature   MCS (fragment): pBluescript multiple cloning site
   3508..4008    +  CDS            nef (fragment): NEF_HV1LA - Experimental evidence at protein level: Swiss-Prot protein existence level 1. Extracellular Nef protein targets CD4(+) T-lymphocytes for apoptosis by interacting with CXCR4 surface receptors. From Human immunodeficiency virus type 1 group M subtype B (isolate Lai) (HIV-1).
   4015..4195    +  LTR            5' LTR (truncated): truncated 5' long terminal repeat (LTR) from HIV-1
   4257..4845    -  rep_origin     ori: high-copy-number ColE1/pMB1/pBR322/pUC origin of replication
   5016..5876    -  CDS            AmpR: β-lactamase; bla; confers resistance to ampicillin, carbenicillin, and related antibiotics
   5877..5981    -  promoter       AmpR promoter: bla
   6040..6092    -  misc_feature   bom (fragment): basis of mobility region from pBR322
   6247..6626    +  enhancer       CMV enhancer: human cytomegalovirus immediate early enhancer
   6627..6826    +  promoter       CMV promoter: human cytomegalovirus (CMV) immediate early promoter
   6844..7024    +  LTR            5' LTR (truncated): truncated 5' long terminal repeat (LTR) from HIV-1
   7071..7196    +  misc_feature   HIV-1 Ψ: packaging signal of human immunodeficiency virus type 1
   7180..7518    +  CDS            HIV-1 gag (fragment): gag protein from human immunodeficiency virus 1; gag
   7693..7926    +  misc_feature   RRE: The Rev response element (RRE) of HIV-1 allows for Rev-dependent mRNA export from the nucleus to the cytoplasm.
   8303..8403    +  CDS            Rev (fragment): human immunodeficiency virus 1 (HIV-1) Rev protein; rev; enhances nuclear export of unspliced and incompletely spliced viral mRNAs
   8453..8570    +  misc_feature   cPPT/CTS: central polypurine tract and central termination sequence of HIV-1
>Addgene plasmid #132709 | pPRIME-CMV-GFP-shCrh1 | addgene full sequence | sequence record 261696 | Addgene NGS Result
GCCATGCATTAGTTATTAATAGTAATCAATTACGGGGTCATTAGTTCATAGCCCATATATGGAGTTCCGC
GTTACATAACTTACGGTAAATGGCCCGCCTGGCTGACCGCCCAACGACCCCCGCCCATTGACGTCAATAA
TGACGTATGTTCCCATAGTAACGCCAATAGGGACTTTCCATTGACGTCAATGGGTGGAGTATTTACGGTA
AACTGCCCACTTGGCAGTACATCAAGTGTATCATATGCCAAGTACGCCCCCTATTGACGTCAATGACGGT
AAATGGCCCGCCTGGCATTATGCCCAGTACATGACCTTATGGGACTTTCCTACTTGGCAGTACATCTACG
TATTAGTCATCGCTATTACCATGGTGATGCGGTTTTGGCAGTACATCAATGGGCGTGGATAGCGGTTTGA
CTCACGGGGATTTCCAAGTCTCCACCCCATTGACGTCAATGGGAGTTTGTTTTGGCACCAAAATCAACGG
GACTTTCCAAAATGTCGTAACAACTCCGCCCCATTGACGCAAATGGGCGGTAGGCGTGTACGGTGGGAGG
TCTATATAAGCAGAGCTGGTTTAGTGAACCGTCAGATCCGCTAGCGCTACCGGTCGCCACCATGGTGAGC
AAGGGCGAGGAGCTGTTCACCGGGGTGGTGCCCATCCTGGTCGAGCTGGACGGCGACGTAAACGGCCACA
AGTTCAGCGTGTCCGGCGAGGGCGAGGGCGATGCCACCTACGGCAAGCTGACCCTGAAGTTCATCTGCAC
CACCGGCAAGCTGCCCGTGCCCTGGCCCACCCTCGTGACCACCCTGACCTACGGCGTGCAGTGCTTCAGC
CGCTACCCCGACCACATGAAGCAGCACGACTTCTTCAAGTCCGCCATGCCCGAAGGCTACGTCCAGGAGC
GCACCATCTTCTTCAAGGACGACGGCAACTACAAGACCCGCGCCGAGGTGAAGTTCGAGGGCGACACCCT
GGTGAACCGCATCGAGCTGAAGGGCATCGACTTCAAGGAGGACGGCAACATCCTGGGGCACAAGCTGGAG
TACAACTACAACAGCCACAACGTCTATATCATGGCCGACAAGCAGAAGAACGGCATCAAGGTGAACTTCA
AGATCCGCCACAACATCGAGGACGGCAGCGTGCAGCTCGCCGACCACTACCAGCAGAACACCCCCATCGG
CGACGGCCCCGTGCTGCTGCCCGACAACCACTACCTGAGCACCCAGTCCGCCCTGAGCAAAGACCCCAAC
GAGAAGCGCGATCACATGGTCCTGCTGGAGTTCGTGACCGCCGCCGGGATCACTCTCGGCATGGACGAGC
TGTACAAGTAGCGGCCGCAAGCCTTGTTAAGTGCTCGCTTCGGCAGCACATATACTATGTTGAATGAGGC
TTCAGTACTTTACAGAATCGTTGCCTGCACATCTTGGAAACACTTGCTGGGATTACTTCTTCAGGTTAAC
CCAACAGAAGGCTCGAGAAGGTATATTGCTGTTGACAGTGAGCGCACACAGTATTCTGTACCATACTAGT
GAAGCCACAGATGTAGTATGGTACAGAATACTGTGTTTGCCTACTGCCTCGGAATTCAAGGGGCTACTTT
AGGAGCAATTATCTTGTTTACTAAAACTGAATACCTTGCTATCTCTTTGATACATTTTTACAAAGCTGAA
TTAAAATGGTATAAATTAAATCACTTTTTTCAATTGGAAGACTAATGCGTTTAAACACGCGGCGACGCGT
TCGACCGAATAAATACCTGTGACGGAAGATCACTTCGCAGAATAAATAAATCCTGGTGTCCCTGTTGATA
CCGGGAAGCCCTGGGCCAACTTTTGGCGAAAATGAGACGTTGATCGGCACGTAAGAGGTTCCAACTTTCA
CCATAATGAAATAAGATCACTACCGGGCGTATTTTTTGAGTTGTCGAGATTTTCAGGAGCTAAGGAAGCT
AAAATGGAGAAAAAAATCACTGGATATACCACCGTTGATATATCCCAATGGCATCGTAAAGAACATTTTG
AGGCATTTCAGTCAGTTGCTCAATGTACCTATAACCAGACCGTTCAGCTGGATATTACGGCCTTTTTAAA
GACCGTAAAGAAAAATAAGCACAAGTTTTATCCGGCCTTTATTCACATTCTTGCCCGCCTGATGAATGCT
CATCCGGAATTACGTATGGCAATGAAAGACGGTGAGCTGGTGATATGGGATAGTGTTCACCCTTGTTACA
CCGTTTTCCATGAGCAAACTGAAACGTTTTCATCGCTCTGGAGTGAATACCACGACGATTTCCGGCAGTT
TCTACACATATATTCGCAAGATGTGGCGTGTTACGGTGAAAACCTGGCCTATTTCCCTAAAGGGTTTATT
GAGAATATGTTTTTCGTCTCAGCCAATCCCTGGGTGAGTTTCACCAGTTTTGATTTAAACGTGGCCAATA
TGGACAACTTCTTCGCCCCCGTTTTCACCATGGGCAAATATTATACGCAAGGCGACAAGGTGCTGATGCC
GCTGGCGATTCAGGTTCATCATGCCGTTTGTGATGGCTTCCATGTCGGCAGAATGCTTAATGAATTACAA
CAGTACTGCGATGAGTGGCAGGGCGGGGCGTAATTTTTTTAAGGCAGTTATTGGTGCCCTTAAACGCCTG
GTTGCTACGCCTGAATAAGTGATAATAAGCGGATGAATGGCAGAAATTCGGATCTCGCGCGTTTGGGCGG
TGGCTCCCTGCCACGCGGCTCCGAACAGAAGCTGATCTCCGAAGAGGATCTGACATGTGTTTAAACTTAA
TTAAGTCGAGGTCGACGGTATCGATAAGCTCGCTTCACGAGATCATGTTTAAGGGTTCCGGTTCCACTAG
GTACAATTCGATATCAAGCTTATCGATAATCAACCTCTGGATTACAAAATTTGTGAAAGATTGACTGGTA
TTCTTAACTATGTTGCTCCTTTTACGCTATGTGGATACGCTGCTTTAATGCCTTTGTATCATGCTATTGC
TTCCCGTATGGCTTTCATTTTCTCCTCCTTGTATAAATCCTGGTTGCTGTCTCTTTATGAGGAGTTGTGG
CCCGTTGTCAGGCAACGTGGCGTGGTGTGCACTGTGTTTGCTGACGCAACCCCCACTGGTTGGGGCATTG
CCACCACCTGTCAGCTCCTTTCCGGGACTTTCGCTTTCCCCCTCCCTATTGCCACGGCGGAACTCATCGC
CGCCTGCCTTGCCCGCTGCTGGACAGGGGCTCGGCTGTTGGGCACTGACAATTCCGTGGTGTTGTCGGGG
AAATCATCGTCCTTTCCTTGGCTGCTCGCCTGTGTTGCCACCTGGATTCTGCGCGGGACGTCCTTCTGCT
ACGTCCCTTCGGCCCTCAATCCAGCGGACCTTCCTTCCCGCGGCCTGCTGCCGGCTCTGCGGCCTCTTCC
GCGTCTTCGCCTTCGCCCTCAGACGAGTCGGATCTCCCTTTGGGCCGCCTCCCCGCATCGATACCGTCGA
CCTCGATCGAGACCTAGAAAAACATGGAGCAATCACAAGTAGCAATACAGCAGCTACCAATGCTGATTGT
GCCTGGCTAGAAGCACAAGAGGAGGAGGAGGTGGGTTTTCCAGTCACACCTCAGGTACCTTTAAGACCAA
TGACTTACAAGGCAGCTGTAGATCTTAGCCACTTTTTAAAAGAAAAGGGGGGACTGGAAGGGCTAATTCA
CTCCCAACGAAGACAAGATATCCTTGATCTGTGGATCTACCACACACAAGGCTACTTCCCTGATTGGCAG
AACTACACACCAGGGCCAGGGATCAGATATCCACTGACCTTTGGATGGTGCTACAAGCTAGTACCAGTTG
AGCAAGAGAAGGTAGAAGAAGCCAATGAAGGAGAGAACACCCGCTTGTTACACCCTGTGAGCCTGCATGG
GATGGATGACCCGGAGAGAGAAGTATTAGAGTGGAGGTTTGACAGCCGCCTAGCATTTCATCACATGGCC
CGAGAGCTGCATCCGGACTGTACTGGGTCTCTCTGGTTAGACCAGATCTGAGCCTGGGAGCTCTCTGGCT
AACTAGGGAACCCACTGCTTAAGCCTCAATAAAGCTTGCCTTGAGTGCTTCAAGTAGTGTGTGCCCGTCT
GTTGTGTGACTCTGGTAACTAGAGATCCCTCAGACCCTTTTAGTCAGTGTGGAAAATCTCTAGCAGCATG
TGAGCAAAAGGCCAGCAAAAGGCCAGGAACCGTAAAAAGGCCGCGTTGCTGGCGTTTTTCCATAGGCTCC
GCCCCCCTGACGAGCATCACAAAAATCGACGCTCAAGTCAGAGGTGGCGAAACCCGACAGGACTATAAAG
ATACCAGGCGTTTCCCCCTGGAAGCTCCCTCGTGCGCTCTCCTGTTCCGACCCTGCCGCTTACCGGATAC
CTGTCCGCCTTTCTCCCTTCGGGAAGCGTGGCGCTTTCTCATAGCTCACGCTGTAGGTATCTCAGTTCGG
TGTAGGTCGTTCGCTCCAAGCTGGGCTGTGTGCACGAACCCCCCGTTCAGCCCGACCGCTGCGCCTTATC
CGGTAACTATCGTCTTGAGTCCAACCCGGTAAGACACGACTTATCGCCACTGGCAGCAGCCACTGGTAAC
AGGATTAGCAGAGCGAGGTATGTAGGCGGTGCTACAGAGTTCTTGAAGTGGTGGCCTAACTACGGCTACA
CTAGAAGAACAGTATTTGGTATCTGCGCTCTGCTGAAGCCAGTTACCTTCGGAAAAAGAGTTGGTAGCTC
TTGATCCGGCAAACAAACCACCGCTGGTAGCGGTGGTTTTTTTGTTTGCAAGCAGCAGATTACGCGCAGA
AAAAAAGGATCTCAAGAAGATCCTTTGATCTTTTCTACGGGGTCTGACGCTCAGTGGAACGAAAACTCAC
GTTAAGGGATTTTGGTCATGAGATTATCAAAAAGGATCTTCACCTAGATCCTTTTAAATTAAAAATGAAG
TTTTAAATCAATCTAAAGTATATATGAGTAAACTTGGTCTGACAGTTACCAATGCTTAATCAGTGAGGCA
CCTATCTCAGCGATCTGTCTATTTCGTTCATCCATAGTTGCCTGACTCCCCGTCGTGTAGATAACTACGA
TACGGGAGGGCTTACCATCTGGCCCCAGTGCTGCAATGATACCGCGAGACCCACGCTCACCGGCTCCAGA
TTTATCAGCAATAAACCAGCCAGCCGGAAGGGCCGAGCGCAGAAGTGGTCCTGCAACTTTATCCGCCTCC
ATCCAGTCTATTAATTGTTGCCGGGAAGCTAGAGTAAGTAGTTCGCCAGTTAATAGTTTGCGCAACGTTG
TTGCCATTGCTACAGGCATCGTGGTGTCACGCTCGTCGTTTGGTATGGCTTCATTCAGCTCCGGTTCCCA
ACGATCAAGGCGAGTTACATGATCCCCCATGTTGTGCAAAAAAGCGGTTAGCTCCTTCGGTCCTCCGATC
GTTGTCAGAAGTAAGTTGGCCGCAGTGTTATCACTCATGGTTATGGCAGCACTGCATAATTCTCTTACTG
TCATGCCATCCGTAAGATGCTTTTCTGTGACTGGTGAGTACTCAACCAAGTCATTCTGAGAATAGTGTAT
GCGGCGACCGAGTTGCTCTTGCCCGGCGTCAATACGGGATAATACCGCGCCACATAGCAGAACTTTAAAA
GTGCTCATCATTGGAAAACGTTCTTCGGGGCGAAAACTCTCAAGGATCTTACCGCTGTTGAGATCCAGTT
CGATGTAACCCACTCGTGCACCCAACTGATCTTCAGCATCTTTTACTTTCACCAGCGTTTCTGGGTGAGC
AAAAACAGGAAGGCAAAATGCCGCAAAAAAGGGAATAAGGGCGACACGGAAATGTTGAATACTCATACTC
TTCCTTTTTCAATATTATTGAAGCATTTATCAGGGTTATTGTCTCATGAGCGGATACATATTTGAATGTA
TTTAGAAAAATAAACAAATAGGGGTTCCGCGCACATTTCCCCGAAAAGTGCCACCTGACGTCGACGGATC
GGGAGATCTCCCGATCCCCTATGGTGCACTCTCAGTACAATCTGCTCTGATGCCGCATAGTTAAGCCAGT
ATCTGCTCCCTGCTTGTGTGTTGGAGGTCGCTGAGTAGTGCGCGAGCAAAATTTAAGCTACAACAAGGCA
AGGCTTGACCGACAATTGCATGAAGAATCTGCTTAGGGTTAGGCGTTTTGCGCTGCTTCGCGATGTACGG
GCCAGATATACGCGTTGACATTGATTATTGACTAGTTATTAATAGTAATCAATTACGGGGTCATTAGTTC
ATAGCCCATATATGGAGTTCCGCGTTACATAACTTACGGTAAATGGCCCGCCTGGCTGACCGCCCAACGA
CCCCCGCCCATTGACGTCAATAATGACGTATGTTCCCATAGTAACGCCAATAGGGACTTTCCATTGACGT
CAATGGGTGGAGTATTTACGGTAAACTGCCCACTTGGCAGTACATCAAGTGTATCATATGCCAAGTACGC
CCCCTATTGACGTCAATGACGGTAAATGGCCCGCCTGGCATTATGCCCAGTACATGACCTTATGGGACTT
TCCTACTTGGCAGTACATCTACGTATTAGTCATCGCTATTACCATGGTGATGCGGTTTTGGCAGTACATC
AATGGGCGTGGATAGCGGTTTGACTCACGGGGATTTCCAAGTCTCCACCCCATTGACGTCAATGGGAGTT
TGTTTTGGCACCAAAATCAACGGGACTTTCCAAAATGTCGTAACAACTCCGCCCCATTGACGCAAATGGG
CGGTAGGCGTGTACGGTGGGAGGTCTATATAAGCAGCGCGTTTTGCCTGTACTGGGTCTCTCTGGTTAGA
CCAGATCTGAGCCTGGGAGCTCTCTGGCTAACTAGGGAACCCACTGCTTAAGCCTCAATAAAGCTTGCCT
TGAGTGCTTCAAGTAGTGTGTGCCCGTCTGTTGTGTGACTCTGGTAACTAGAGATCCCTCAGACCCTTTT
AGTCAGTGTGGAAAATCTCTAGCAGTGGCGCCCGAACAGGGACTTGAAAGCGAAAGGGAAACCAGAGGAG
CTCTCTCGACGCAGGACTCGGCTTGCTGAAGCGCGCACGGCAAGAGGCGAGGGGCGGCGACTGGTGAGTA
CGCCAAAAATTTTGACTAGCGGAGGCTAGAAGGAGAGAGATGGGTGCGAGAGCGTCAGTATTAAGCGGGG
GAGAATTAGATCGCGATGGGAAAAAATTCGGTTAAGGCCAGGGGGAAAGAAAAAATATAAATTAAAACAT
ATAGTATGGGCAAGCAGGGAGCTAGAACGATTCGCAGTTAATCCTGGCCTGTTAGAAACATCAGAAGGCT
GTAGACAAATACTGGGACAGCTACAACCATCCCTTCAGACAGGATCAGAAGAACTTAGATCATTATATAA
TACAGTAGCAACCCTCTATTGTGTGCATCAAAGGATAGAGATAAAAGACACCAAGGAAGCTTTAGACAAG
ATAGAGGAAGAGCAAAACAAAAGTAAGACCACCGCACAGCAAGCGGCCGGCCGCTGATCTTCAGACCTGG
AGGAGGAGATATGAGGGACAATTGGAGAAGTGAATTATATAAATATAAAGTAGTAAAAATTGAACCATTA
GGAGTAGCACCCACCAAGGCAAAGAGAAGAGTGGTGCAGAGAGAAAAAAGAGCAGTGGGAATAGGAGCTT
TGTTCCTTGGGTTCTTGGGAGCAGCAGGAAGCACTATGGGCGCAGCGTCAATGACGCTGACGGTACAGGC
CAGACAATTATTGTCTGGTATAGTGCAGCAGCAGAACAATTTGCTGAGGGCTATTGAGGCGCAACAGCAT
CTGTTGCAACTCACAGTCTGGGGCATCAAGCAGCTCCAGGCAAGAATCCTGGCTGTGGAAAGATACCTAA
AGGATCAACAGCTCCTGGGGATTTGGGGTTGCTCTGGAAAACTCATTTGCACCACTGCTGTGCCTTGGAA
TGCTAGTTGGAGTAATAAATCTCTGGAACAGATTTGGAATCACACGACCTGGATGGAGTGGGACAGAGAA
ATTAACAATTACACAAGCTTAATACACTCCTTAATTGAAGAATCGCAAAACCAGCAAGAAAAGAATGAAC
AAGAATTATTGGAATTAGATAAATGGGCAAGTTTGTGGAATTGGTTTAACATAACAAATTGGCTGTGGTA
TATAAAATTATTCATAATGATAGTAGGAGGCTTGGTAGGTTTAAGAATAGTTTTTGCTGTACTTTCTATA
GTGAATAGAGTTAGGCAGGGATATTCACCATTATCGTTTCAGACCCACCTCCCAACCCCGAGGGGACCCG
ACAGGCCCGAAGGAATAGAAGAAGAAGGTGGAGAGAGAGACAGAGACAGATCCATTCGATTAGTGAACGG
ATCGGCACTGCGTGCGCCAATTCTGCAGACAAATGGCAGTATTCATCCACAATTTTAAAAGAAAAGGGGG
GATTGGGGGGTACAGTGCAGGGGAAAGAATAGTAGACATAATAGCAACAGACATACAAACTAAAGAATTA
CAAAAACAAATTACAAAAATTCAAAATTTTCGGGTTTATTACAGGGACAGCAGAGATCCAGTTTGGTTAG
TACCGGGCCCGCTCTAGACGTATTACC
