>Addgene plasmid #132709 | pPRIME-CMV-GFP-shCrh1 | depositor partial sequence | sequence record 255281 | insert shCrh(1) into pPRIME vector (Addgene #11657) using XhoI and EcoRI
CTCGAGAAGGTATATTGCTGTTGACAGTGAGCGCACACAGTATTCTGTACCATACTAGTGAAGCCACAGA
TGTAGTATGGTACAGAATACTGTGTTTGCCTACTGCCTCGGAATTC
